Addgene plasmid #12629: pRK DPC4 myc
Depositing lab: Rik Derynck. Depositing organization: University of California, San Francisco (UCSF). Publication: Receptor-associated Mad homologues synergize as effectors of the TGF-beta response. Zhang Y, Feng X, We R, Derynck R. Nature. 1996 Sep 12. 383(6596):168-72. 10.1038/383168a0 PubMed 8774881.
Backbone
  Vector backbone: pRK5
  Backbone size w/o insert (bp): 4700
  Vector type: Mammalian Expression
Growth in bacteria
  Bacterial resistance: Ampicillin, 100 μg/mL
  Growth temperature: 37°C
  Growth strain: DH5alpha
  Copy number: High Copy
Gene/Insert
  Gene/Insert name: DPC4 (alt name: Smad4)
  Species: H. sapiens (human)
  Entrez Gene: SMAD4 (a.k.a. DPC4, JIP, MADH4, MYHRS)
  Tag / fusion protein: myc (C terminal on backbone)
  Cloning method: Restriction Enzyme; 5′ cloning site EcoRI (not destroyed); 3′ cloning site SalI (not destroyed)
  Sequencing primers: 5′ SP6
Terms and licenses: Academic/Nonprofit Terms; Industry Terms: Not Available to Industry
Depositor comments: See author's map for details.
How to cite: pRK DPC4 myc was a gift from Rik Derynck (Addgene plasmid # 12629 ; http://n2t.net/addgene:12629 ; RRID:Addgene_12629)
