[The description below was written by a language model from this plasmid's Addgene catalogue record.]
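Description:
pRK DPC4 myc is a mammalian expression plasmid built on the pRK5 backbone (about 4.7 kb without insert) that carries the human SMAD4 coding sequence, also known as DPC4. The insert was placed by restriction cloning between EcoRI at the 5′ end and SalI at the 3′ end, and both sites remain intact, so the cDNA can be excised or exchanged. The open reading frame is fused at its C terminus to a myc epitope tag supplied by the backbone. This allows the expressed protein to be detected or immunoprecipitated with anti-myc antibodies and distinguished from endogenous Smad4. The plasmid is propagated in E. coli as a high-copy construct under ampicillin selection. The record lists no mammalian selection marker, which suggests use mainly in transient transfection. It also does not name the promoter driving the insert or give a feature table. pRK5-family vectors are generally known as CMV promoter-based expression vectors, and the use of an SP6 primer for 5′ sequencing implies an SP6 promoter site upstream of the cloning region, but the depositor's map should be consulted for details.

Smad4 is the common mediator Smad that partners with receptor-activated Smads to relay TGF-β family signals to the nucleus, and it is a tumour suppressor. The associated publication concerns the synergy of receptor-associated Mad homologues as effectors of the TGF-β response. This fits use of the construct for overexpressing tagged Smad4 in cultured mammalian cells, for example in studies of Smad protein interactions and TGF-β-dependent signalling.
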