>Addgene plasmid #12629 | pRK DPC4 myc | addgene partial sequence | sequence record 19058 | 12629 with SP6
GTGTCCACTCCCAGGTCCAACTGCACCTCGGTTCTATCGATTGAATTCATGGACAATATGTCTATTACGA
ATACACCAACAAGTAATGATGCCTGTCTGAGCATTGTGCATAGTTTGATGTGCCATAGACAAGGTGGAGA
GAGTGAAACATTTGCAAAAAGAGCAATTGAAAGTTTGGTAAAGAAGCTGAAGGAGAAAAAAGATGAATTG
GATTCTTTAATAACAGCTATAACTACAAATGGAGCTCATCCTAGTAAATGTGTTACCATACAGAGAACAT
TGGATGGGAGGCTTCAGGTGGCTGGTCGGAAAGGATTTCCTCATGTGATCTATGCCCGTCTCTGGAGGTG
GCCTGATCTTCACAAAAATGAACTAAAACATGTTAAATATTGTCAGTATGCGTTTGACTTAAAATGTGAT
AGTGTCTGTGTGAATCCATATCACTACGAACGAGTTGTATCACCTGGAATTGATCTCTCAGGATTAACAC
TGCAGAGTAATGCTCCATCAAGTATGATGGTGAAGGATGAATATGTGCATGACTTTGAGGGACAGCCATC
GTTGTCCACTGAAGGACATTCAATTCAAACCATCCAGCATCCACCAAGTAATCGTGCATCGACAGAGACA
TACAGCACCCCAGCTCTGTTAGCCCCATCTGAGTCTAATGCTACCAGCACTGCCAACTTTCCCAACATTC
CTGTGGCTTCCACAAGTCAGCCTGCCAGTATACTGGGGGGCAGCCATAGTGAAGGACTGTTGCAGATAGC
AT
